Addgene plasmid #97040: pINDUCER-21-HOXA5
Purpose: Expresses HOXA5 in mammalian cells
Depositing lab: George Daley. Depositing organization: Boston Children's Hospital. Publication: Haematopoietic stem and progenitor cells from human pluripotent stem cells. Sugimura R, Jha DK, Han A, Soria-Valles C, da Rocha EL, Lu YF, Goettel JA, Serrao E, Rowe RG, Malleshaiah M, Wong I, Sousa P, Zhu TN, Ditadi A, Keller G, Engelman AN, Snapper SB, Doulatov S, Daley GQ. Nature. 2017 May 17. doi: 10.1038/nature22370. PubMed 28514439.
Backbone
  Vector backbone: pINDUCER-21
  Backbone manufacturer: Stephen Elledge, Thomas Westbrook
  Backbone size w/o insert (bp): 12152
  Total vector size (bp): 11275
  Vector type: Mammalian Expression, Lentiviral
  Selectable markers: GFP
Growth in bacteria
  Bacterial resistance: Ampicillin, 100 μg/mL
  Growth temperature: 37°C
  Growth strain: NEB Stable
  Copy number: Low Copy
Gene/Insert
  Gene/Insert name: Homeobox A5 (alt name: HOXA5)
  Species: H. sapiens (human)
  Insert size (bp): 810
  Entrez Gene: HOXA5 (a.k.a. HOX1, HOX1.3, HOX1C)
  Promoter: Tet on
  Cloning method: Gateway Cloning
  Sequencing primers: 5′ AGCTCGTTTAGTGAACCGTCAGATC; 3′ TCTGGGACGTCGTATGGGTA
Terms and licenses: Academic/Nonprofit Terms; Industry Terms: Not Available to Industry
How to cite: pINDUCER-21-HOXA5 was a gift from George Daley (Addgene plasmid # 97040 ; http://n2t.net/addgene:97040 ; RRID:Addgene_97040)
