[The description below was written by a language model from this plasmid's Addgene catalogue record and pLannotate feature annotations shown in this document.]
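Description:
pINDUCER-21-HOXA5 is a doxycycline-inducible lentiviral expression plasmid carrying the human HOXA5 open reading frame (810 bp), a homeobox transcription factor, in the pINDUCER-21 backbone. It is propagated in E. coli through a ColE1/pUC-type origin and ampicillin resistance (AmpR); the catalogue lists it as low copy and grown in a recombination-deficient strain, as is common for LTR-containing vectors. The HIV-1-derived transfer elements comprise a truncated 5' LTR, the Ψ packaging signal with a gag fragment, RRE, cPPT/CTS, WPRE and a self-inactivating ΔU3 3' LTR. The vector genome can therefore be packaged when helper functions are supplied in trans, and it integrates into target cells without regenerating an active viral promoter.

The payload is an all-in-one Tet-On system. A tetracycline response element with seven tetO copies, joined across the plasmid's numbering origin to a minimal CMV promoter, drives HOXA5, which is flanked by attB1 and attB2 sites left by Gateway cloning. Downstream, a constitutive EF-1α promoter is annotated ahead of an rtTA3–IRES–EGFP cassette; short UbC and PGK promoter fragments and a loxP site also appear around this region. rtTA3 activates the TRE promoter only when doxycycline is present, while EGFP, translated from the EMCV IRES, marks transduced cells and is the only mammalian selectable marker recorded. The NeoR/KanR annotation is only a fragment. The sequenced record (11,315 nt) is slightly longer than the catalogued total size. The stated purpose is HOXA5 expression in mammalian cells, and the associated publication concerns deriving haematopoietic stem and progenitor cells from human pluripotent stem cells.
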