Features (pLannotate 1.2.2; 39 found; start..end, strand, type, name):
      1..39      +  promoter       minimal CMV promoter: human cytomegalovirus (CMV) immediate early promoter
    169..193     +  protein_bind   attB1: mutant version of attB; recombination site for the Gateway® BP reaction BP Clonase™
    199..1008    +  CDS            HOXA5: HXA5_HUMAN - Also known as HOX1C. Experimental evidence at protein level: Swiss-Prot protein existence level 1. Sequence-specific transcription factor which is part of a developmental regulatory system that provides cells with specific positional identities on the anterior-posterior axis. Also binds to its own promoter. Binds specifically to the motif 5'-CYYNATTA[TG]Y-3'. From Homo sapiens (Human).
   1013..1037    -  protein_bind   attB2: mutant version of attB; recombination site for the Gateway® BP reaction BP Clonase™
   1149..1184    +  promoter       PGK promoter (fragment): mouse phosphoglycerate kinase 1 promoter
   1202..1257    +  promoter       UbC promoter (fragment): human ubiquitin C promoter
   1270..1325    +  promoter       UbC promoter (fragment): human ubiquitin C promoter
   1336..2514    +  promoter       EF-1α promoter: strong constitutive promoter for human elongation factor EF-1α
   2528..2577    +  promoter       UbC promoter (fragment): human ubiquitin C promoter
   2584..2617    -  protein_bind   loxP: Cre-mediated recombination occurs in the 8-bp core sequence (GCATACAT). Cre recombinase
   2624..3321    +  CDS            rtTA3 (fragment): reverse tetracycline transactivator 3 activates expression from Tet-responsive promoters in the presence of doxycycline
   3251..3361    +  CDS            VP48: 3 tandem repeats of the minimal activation domain of herpes simplex virus VP16 (Cheng et al., 2013)
   3533..3995    +  misc_feature   IRES: internal ribosome entry site (IRES) of the encephalomyocarditis virus (EMCV)
   4011..4730    +  CDS            EGFP: the original enhanced GFP (Yang et al., 1996) mammalian codon-optimized
   4730..4996    +  CDS            NeoR/KanR (fragment): aminoglycoside phosphotransferase confers resistance to neomycin, kanamycin, and G418 (Geneticin®)
   5024..5107    +  CDS            large T antigen (fragment): large T antigen from SV40 (simian virus 40)
   5141..5161    +  misc_feature   MCS (fragment): pBluescript multiple cloning site
   5173..5761    +  misc_feature   WPRE: woodchuck hepatitis virus posttranscriptional regulatory element
   5769..5834    +  CDS            nef (fragment): NEF_HV1Z2 - Experimental evidence at protein level: Swiss-Prot protein existence level 1. Extracellular Nef protein targets CD4(+) T-lymphocytes for apoptosis by interacting with CXCR4 surface receptors. From Human immunodeficiency virus type 1 group M subtype D (isolate Z2/CDC-Z34) (HIV-1).
   5836..6069    +  LTR            3' LTR (ΔU3): self-inactivating 3' long terminal repeat (LTR) from HIV-1
   6274..6378    +  promoter       AmpR promoter: bla
   6379..7239    +  CDS            AmpR: β-lactamase; bla; confers resistance to ampicillin, carbenicillin, and related antibiotics
   7410..7998    +  rep_origin     ori: high-copy-number ColE1/pMB1/pBR322/pUC origin of replication
   8181..8235    +  CDS            lacI (fragment): lac repressor; lacI; The lac repressor binds to the lac operator to inhibit transcription in E. coli. This inhibition can be relieved by adding lactose or isopropyl-β-D-thiogalactopyranoside (IPTG).
   8241..8334    +  rep_origin     SV40 ori (fragment): SV40 origin of replication
   8359..8396    +  CDS            lacI (fragment): lac repressor; lacI; The lac repressor binds to the lac operator to inhibit transcription in E. coli. This inhibition can be relieved by adding lactose or isopropyl-β-D-thiogalactopyranoside (IPTG).
   8409..8430    +  protein_bind   CAP binding site: CAP binding activates transcription in the presence of cAMP. E. coli catabolite activator protein
   8445..8475    +  promoter       lac promoter: promoter for the E. coli lac operon
   8479..8501    +  protein_bind   lac operator (fragment): The lac repressor binds to the lac operator to inhibit transcription in E. coli. This inhibition can be relieved by adding lactose or isopropyl-β-D-thiogalactopyranoside (IPTG). lac repressor encoded by lacI
   8533..8616    +  polyA_signal   SV40 poly(A) signal (fragment): SV40 polyadenylation signal
   8783..9112    +  CDS            nef (fragment): NEF_HV1BR - Experimental evidence at protein level: Swiss-Prot protein existence level 1. Extracellular Nef protein targets CD4(+) T-lymphocytes for apoptosis by interacting with CXCR4 surface receptors (PubMed:14990729). From Human immunodeficiency virus type 1 group M subtype B (isolate BRU/LAI) (HIV-1).
   9160..9417    +  LTR            5' LTR (truncated): truncated 5' long terminal repeat (LTR) from HIV-1
   9464..9589    +  misc_feature   HIV-1 Ψ: packaging signal of human immunodeficiency virus type 1
   9573..9911    +  CDS            HIV-1 gag (fragment): gag protein from human immunodeficiency virus 1; gag
  10086..10319   +  misc_feature   RRE: The Rev response element (RRE) of HIV-1 allows for Rev-dependent mRNA export from the nucleus to the cytoplasm.
  10696..10796   +  CDS            Rev (fragment): human immunodeficiency virus 1 (HIV-1) Rev protein; rev; enhances nuclear export of unspliced and incompletely spliced viral mRNAs
  10841..10958   +  misc_feature   cPPT/CTS: central polypurine tract and central termination sequence of HIV-1
  11013..11283   +  protein_bind   tetracycline response element: contains seven copies of the tetracycline operator tetO tetracycline repressor TetR
  11294..11311   +  misc_feature   MCS (fragment): pUC18/19 multiple cloning site
>Addgene plasmid #97040 | pINDUCER-21-HOXA5 | addgene full sequence | sequence record 194983 | Addgene NGS Result
GGTAGGCGTGTACGGTGGGAGGCCTATATAAGCAGAGCTCGTTTAGTGAACCGTCAGATCGCCTGGAGAC
GCCATCCACGCTGTTTTGACCTCCATAGAAGACACCGGGACCGATCCAGCCTCCGCGGCCCCGAACTAGT
CCAGTGTGGTGGAATTCTGCAGATATCAACAAGTTTGTACAAAAAAGCAGGCTCCACCATGAGCTCTTAT
TTTGTAAACTCATTTTGCGGTCGCTATCCAAATGGCCCGGACTACCAGTTGCATAATTATGGAGATCATA
GTTCCGTGAGCGAGCAATTCAGGGACTCGGCGAGCATGCACTCCGGCAGGTACGGCTACGGCTACAATGG
CATGGATCTCAGCGTCGGCCGCTCGGGCTCCGGCCACTTTGGCTCCGGAGAGCGCGCCCGCAGCTACGCT
GCCAGCGCCAGCGCGGCGCCCGCCGAGCCCAGGTACAGCCAGCCGGCCACGTCCACGCACTCTCCTCAGC
CCGATCCGCTGCCCTGCTCCGCCGTGGCCCCCTCGCCCGGCAGCGACAGCCACCACGGCGGGAAAAACTC
CCTAAGCAACTCCAGCGGCGCCTCGGCCGACGCCGGCAGCACCCACATCAGCAGCAGAGAGGGGGTTGGC
ACGGCGTCCGGAGCCGAGGAGGACGCCCCTGCCAGCAGCGAGCAGGCGAGTGCGCAGAGCGAGCCGAGCC
CGGCGCCGCCCGCCCAACCCCAGATCTACCCCTGGATGCGCAAGCTGCACATAAGTCATGACAACATAGG
CGGCCCGGAAGGCAAAAGGGCCCGGACGGCCTACACGCGCTACCAGACCCTGGAGCTGGAGAAGGAGTTC
CACTTCAACCGTTACCTGACCCGCAGAAGGAGGATTGAAATAGCACATGCTCTTTGCCTCTCCGAGAGAC
AAATTAAAATCTGGTTCCAAAACCGGAGAATGAAGTGGAAAAAAGATAATAAGCTGAAAAGCATGAGCAT
GGCCGCGGCAGGAGGGGCCTTCCGTCCCTAGGACCCAGCTTTCTTGTACAAAGTGGTTGATATCCAGCAC
AGTGGCGGCCGCTCGAGTCTAGAGGGCCCGCGGTTCGAATACCCATACGACGTCCCAGACTACGCTTAGT
AATGATTAATTAAACTAGAAATTCTACCGGGTAGGGGAGGCGCTTTTCCCAAGGCAGTCTGGAGTAACCC
ACCCAAGATCTGGCCTCCGCGCCGGGTTTTGGCGCCTCCCGCGGGCGCCCCCCTCCTCACGGCGAGCCGC
GTAAGATCTGGCCTCCGCGCCGGGTTTTGGCGCCTCCCGCGGGCGCCCCCCTCCTCACGGCGAGCCTAGT
CGTGAGGCTCCGGTGCCCGTCAGTGGGCAGAGCGCACATCGCCCACAGTCCCCGAGAAGTTGGGGGGAGG
GGTCGGCAATTGAACCGGTGCCTAGAGAAGGTGGCGCGGGGTAAACTGGGAAAGTGATGTCGTGTACTGG
CTCCGCCTTTTTCCCGAGGGTGGGGGAGAACCGTATATAAGTGCAGTAGTCGCCGTGAACGTTCTTTTTC
GCAACGGGTTTGCCGCCAGAACACAGGTAAGTGCCGTGTGTGGTTCCCGCGGGCCTGGCCTCTTTACGGG
TTATGGCCCTTGCGTGCCTTGAATTACTTCCACCTGGCTGCAGTACGTGATTCTTGATCCCGAGCTTCGG
GTTGGAAGTGGGTGGGAGAGTTCGAGGCCTTGCGCTTAAGGAGCCCCTTCGCCTCGTGCTTGAGTTGAGG
CCTGGCCTGGGCGCTGGGGCCGCCGCGTGCGAATCTGGTGGCACCTTCGCGCCTGTCTCGCTGCTTTCGA
TAAGTCTCTAGCCATTTAAAATTTTTGATGACCTGCTGCGACGCTTTTTTTCTGGCAAGATAGTCTTGTA
AATGCGGGCCAAGATCTGCACACTGGTATTTCGGTTTTTGGGGCCGCGGGCGGCGACGGGGCCCGTGCGT
CCCAGCGCACATGTTCGGCGAGGCGGGGCCTGCGAGCGCGGCCACCGAGAATCGGACGGGGGTAGTCTCA
AGCTGGCCGGCCTGCTCTGGTGCCTGGCCTCGCGCCGCCGTGTATCGCCCCGCCCTGGGCGGCAAGGCTG
GCCCGGTCGGCACCAGTTGCGTGAGCGGAAAGATGGCCGCTTCCCGGCCCTGCTGCAGGGAGCTCAAAAT
GGAGGACGCGGCGCTCGGGAGAGCGGGCGGGTGAGTCACCCACACAAAGGAAAAGGGCCTTTCCGTCCTC
AGCCGTCGCTTCATGTGACTCCACGGAGTACCGGGCGCCGTCCAGGCACCTCGATTAGTTCTCGAGCTTT
TGGAGTACGTCGTCTTTAGGTTGGGGGGAGGGGTTTTATGCGATGGAGTTTCCCCACACTGAGTGGGTGG
AGACTGAAGTTAGGCCAGCTTGGCACTTGATGTAATTCTCCTTGGAATTTGCCCTTTTTGAGTTTGGATC
TTGGTTCATTCTCAAGCCTCAGACAGTGGTTCAAAGTTTTTTTCTTCCATTTCAGGTGTCGTGAAGCGGC
CGCCATGCTAGTAAATTGTCCGCTAAATTCTGGCCGTTTTTGGCTTTTTTGTTAGACGGATCCATAACTT
CGTATAATGTATGCTATACGAAGTTATGCCACCATGTCTAGACTGGACAAGAGCAAAGTCATAAACGGAG
CTCTGGAATTACTCAATGGTGTCGGTATCGAAGGCCTGACGACAAGGAAACTCGCTCAAAAGCTGGGAGT
TGAGCAGCCTACCCTGTACTGGCACGTGAAGAACAAGCGGGCCCTGCTCGATGCCCTGCCAATCGAGATG
CTGGACAGGCATCATACCCACTTCTGCCCCCTGGAAGGCGAGTCATGGCAAGACTTTCTGCGGAACAACG
CCAAGTCATACCGCTGTGCTCTCCTCTCACATCGCGACGGGGCTAAAGTGCATCTCGGCACCCGCCCAAC
AGAGAAACAGTACGAAACCCTGGAAAATCAGCTCGCGTTCCTGTGTCAGCAAGGCTTCTCCCTGGAGAAC
GCACTGTACGCTCTGTCCGCCGTGGGCCACTTTACACTGGGCTGCGTATTGGAGGAACAGGAGCATCAAG
TAGCAAAAGAGGAAAGAGAGACACCTACCACCGATTCTATGCCCCCACTTCTGAGACAAGCAATTGAGCT
GTTCGACCGGCAGGGAGCCGAACCTGCCTTCCTTTTCGGCCTGGAACTAATCATATGTGGCCTGGAGAAA
CAGCTAAAGTGCGAAAGCGGCGGGCCGACCGACGCCCTTGACGATTTTGACTTAGACATGCTCCCAGCCG
ATGCCCTTGACGACTTTGACCTTGATATGCTGCCTGCTGACGCTCTTGACGATTTTGACCTTGACATGCT
CCCCGGGTAACTAAGTAAGGATCCGCGGCCGCACTAGAGGAATTCCGCCCCTCTCCCCCCCCCCCTCTCC
CTCCCCCCCCCCTAACGTTACTGGCCGAAGCCGCTTGGAATAAGGCCGGTGTGCGTTTGTCTATATGTTA
TTTTCCACCATATTGCCGTCTTTTGGCAATGTGAGGGCCCGGAAACCTGGCCCTGTCTTCTTGACGAGCA
TTCCTAGGGGTCTTTCCCCTCTCGCCAAAGGAATGCAAGGTCTGTTGAATGTCGTGAAGGAAGCAGTTCC
TCTGGAAGCTTCTTGAAGACAAACAACGTCTGTAGCGACCCTTTGCAGGCAGCGGAACCCCCCACCTGGC
GACAGGTGCCTCTGCGGCCAAAAGCCACGTGTATAAGATACACCTGCAAAGGCGGCACAACCCCAGTGCC
ACGTTGTGAGTTGGATAGTTGTGGAAAGAGTCAAATGGCTCTCCTCAAGCGTATTCAACAAGGGGCTGAA
GGATGCCCAGAAGGTACCCCATTGTATGGGATCTGATCTGGGGCCTCGGTGCACATGCTTTACATGTGTT
TAGTCGAGGTTAAAAAAACGTCTAGGCCCCCCGAACCACGGGGACGTGGTTTTCCTTTGAAAAACACGAT
GATAAGCTTACCGGTCCACCATGGTGAGCAAGGGCGAGGAGCTGTTCACCGGGGTGGTGCCCATCCTGGT
CGAGCTGGACGGCGACGTAAACGGCCACAAGTTCAGCGTGTCCGGCGAGGGCGAGGGCGATGCCACCTAC
GGCAAGCTGACCCTGAAGTTCATCTGCACCACCGGCAAGCTGCCCGTGCCCTGGCCCACCCTCGTGACCA
CCCTGACCTACGGCGTGCAGTGCTTCAGCCGCTACCCCGACCACATGAAGCAGCACGACTTCTTCAAGTC
CGCCATGCCCGAAGGCTACGTCCAGGAGCGCACCATCTTCTTCAAGGACGACGGCAACTACAAGACCCGC
GCCGAGGTGAAGTTCGAGGGCGACACCCTGGTGAACCGCATCGAGCTGAAGGGCATCGACTTCAAGGAGG
ACGGCAACATCCTGGGGCACAAGCTGGAGTACAACTACAACAGCCACAACGTCTATATCATGGCCGACAA
GCAGAAGAACGGCATCAAGGTGAACTTCAAGATCCGCCACAACATCGAGGACGGCAGCGTGCAGCTCGCC
GACCACTACCAGCAGAACACCCCCATCGGCGACGGCCCCGTGCTGCTGCCCGACAACCACTACCTGAGCA
CCCAGTCCGCCCTGAGCAAAGACCCCAACGAGAAGCGCGATCACATGGTCCTGCTGGAGTTCGTGACCGC
CGCCGGGATCACTCTCGGCATGGACGAGCTGTACAAGTAAGCATGCCCGACGGCGAGGATCTCGTCGTGA
CCCATGGCGATGCCTGCTTGCCGAATATCATGGTGGAAAATGGCCGCTTTTCTGGATTCATCGACTGTGG
CCGGCTGGGTGTGGCGGACCGCTATCAGGACATAGCGTTGGCTACCCGTGATATTGCTGAAGAGCTTGGC
GGCGAATGGGCTGACCGCTTCCTCGTGCTTTACGGTATCGCCGCTCCCGATTCGCAGCGCATCGCCTTCT
ATCGCCTTCTTGACGAGTTCTTCTGATGTACAAGTAAAGCGGCCGCGACTCTAGATCATAATCAGCCATA
CCACATTTGTAGAGGTTTTACTTGCTTTAAAAAACCTCCCACACCTCCCCCTGAACCTGAAACATAAAAT
GAATGCAATTGTTGTTGTTTAGTCCCTCCCAATTCGATATCAAGCTTATCGCGATAGATCCTAATCAACC
TCTGGATTACAAAATTTGTGAAAGATTGACTGGTATTCTTAACTATGTTGCTCCTTTTACGCTATGTGGA
TACGCTGCTTTAATGCCTTTGTATCATGCTATTGCTTCCCGTATGGCTTTCATTTTCTCCTCCTTGTATA
AATCCTGGTTGCTGTCTCTTTATGAGGAGTTGTGGCCCGTTGTCAGGCAACGTGGCGTGGTGTGCACTGT
GTTTGCTGACGCAACCCCCACTGGTTGGGGCATTGCCACCACCTGTCAGCTCCTTTCCGGGACTTTCGCT
TTCCCCCTCCCTATTGCCACGGCGGAACTCATCGCCGCCTGCCTTGCCCGCTGCTGGACAGGGGCTCGGC
TGTTGGGCACTGACAATTCCGTGGTGTTGTCGGGGAAATCATCGTCCTTTCCTTGGCTGCTCGCCTGTGT
TGCCACCTGGATTCTGCGCGGGACGTCCTTCTGCTACGTCCCTTCGGCCCTCAATCCAGCGGACCTTCCT
TCCCGCGGCCTGCTGCCGGCTCTGCGGCCTCTTCCGCGTCTTCGCCTTCGCCCTCAGACGAGTCGGATCT
CCCTTTGGGCCGCCTCCCCGCCTGAGATCCTTTAAGACCAATGACTTACAAGGCAGCTGTAGATCTTAGC
CACTTTTTAAAAGAAAAGGGGGGACTGGAAGGGCTAATTCACTCCCAACGAAGACAAGATCTGCTTTTTG
CTTGTACTGGGTCTCTCTGGTTAGACCAGATCTGAGCCTGGGAGCTCTCTGGCTAACTAGGGAACCCACT
GCTTAAGCCTCAATAAAGCTTGCCTTGAGTGCTTCAAGTAGTGTGTGCCCGTCTGTTGTGTGACTCTGGT
AACTAGAGATCCCTCAGACCCTTTTAGTCAGTGTGGAAAATCTCTAGCAGTAGTAGTTCATGTCATCTTA
TTATTCAGTATTTATAACTTGCAAAGAAATGAATATCAGAGAGTGAGAGGCCCGGGTTAATTAAGGAAAG
GGCTAGATCATTCTTGAAGACGAAAGGGCCTCGTGATACGCCTATTTTTATAGGTTAATGTCATGATAAT
AATGGTTTCTTAGACGTCAGGTGGCACTTTTCGGGGAAATGTGCGCGGAACCCCTATTTGTTTATTTTTC
TAAATACATTCAAATATGTATCCGCTCATGAGACAATAACCCTGATAAATGCTTCAATAATATTGAAAAA
GGAAGAGTATGAGTATTCAACATTTCCGTGTCGCCCTTATTCCCTTTTTTGCGGCATTTTGCCTTCCTGT
TTTTGCTCACCCAGAAACGCTGGTGAAAGTAAAAGATGCTGAAGATCAGTTGGGTGCACGAGTGGGTTAC
ATCGAACTGGATCTCAACAGCGGTAAGATCCTTGAGAGTTTTCGCCCCGAAGAACGTTTTCCAATGATGA
GCACTTTTAAAGTTCTGCTATGTGGCGCGGTATTATCCCGTGTTGACGCCGGGCAAGAGCAACTCGGTCG
CCGCATACACTATTCTCAGAATGACTTGGTTGAGTACTCACCAGTCACAGAAAAGCATCTTACGGATGGC
ATGACAGTAAGAGAATTATGCAGTGCTGCCATAACCATGAGTGATAACACTGCGGCCAACTTACTTCTGA
CAACGATCGGAGGACCGAAGGAGCTAACCGCTTTTTTGCACAACATGGGGGATCATGTAACTCGCCTTGA
TCGTTGGGAACCGGAGCTGAATGAAGCCATACCAAACGACGAGCGTGACACCACGATGCCTGTAGCAATG
GCAACAACGTTGCGCAAACTATTAACTGGCGAACTACTTACTCTAGCTTCCCGGCAACAATTAATAGACT
GGATGGAGGCGGATAAAGTTGCAGGACCACTTCTGCGCTCGGCCCTTCCGGCTGGCTGGTTTATTGCTGA
TAAATCTGGAGCCGGTGAGCGTGGGTCTCGCGGTATCATTGCAGCACTGGGGCCAGATGGTAAGCCCTCC
CGTATCGTAGTTATCTACACGACGGGGAGTCAGGCAACTATGGATGAACGAAATAGACAGATCGCTGAGA
TAGGTGCCTCACTGATTAAGCATTGGTAACTGTCAGACCAAGTTTACTCATATATACTTTAGATTGATTT
AAAACTTCATTTTTAATTTAAAAGGATCTAGGTGAAGATCCTTTTTGATAATCTCATGACCAAAATCCCT
TAACGTGAGTTTTCGTTCCACTGAGCGTCAGACCCCGTAGAAAAGATCAAAGGATCTTCTTGAGATCCTT
TTTTTCTGCGCGTAATCTGCTGCTTGCAAACAAAAAAACCACCGCTACCAGCGGTGGTTTGTTTGCCGGA
TCAAGAGCTACCAACTCTTTTTCCGAAGGTAACTGGCTTCAGCAGAGCGCAGATACCAAATACTGTTCTT
CTAGTGTAGCCGTAGTTAGGCCACCACTTCAAGAACTCTGTAGCACCGCCTACATACCTCGCTCTGCTAA
TCCTGTTACCAGTGGCTGCTGCCAGTGGCGATAAGTCGTGTCTTACCGGGTTGGACTCAAGACGATAGTT
ACCGGATAAGGCGCAGCGGTCGGGCTGAACGGGGGGTTCGTGCACACAGCCCAGCTTGGAGCGAACGACC
TACACCGAACTGAGATACCTACAGCGTGAGCTATGAGAAAGCGCCACGCTTCCCGAAGGGAGAAAGGCGG
ACAGGTATCCGGTAAGCGGCAGGGTCGGAACAGGAGAGCGCACGAGGGAGCTTCCAGGGGGAAACGCCTG
GTATCTTTATAGTCCTGTCGGGTTTCGCCACCTCTGACTTGAGCGTCGATTTTTGTGATGCTCGTCAGGG
GGGCGGAGCCTATGGAAAAACGCCAGCAACGCGGCCTTTTTACGGTTCCTGGCCTTTTGCTGGCCTTTTG
CTCACATGTTCTTTCCTGCGTTATCCCCTGATTCTGTGGATAACCGTATTACCGCCTTTGAGTGAGCTGA
TACCGCTCGCCGCAGCCGAACGACCGAGCGCAGCGAGTCAGTGAGCGAGGAAGCGGAAGAGCGCCCAATA
CGCAAACCGCCTCTCCCCGCGCGTTGGCCGATTCATTAATGCAGCAAGCTCATGGCTGACTAATTTTTTT
TATTTATGCAGAGGCCGAGGCCGCCTCGGCCTCTGAGCTATTCCAGAAGTAGTGAGGAGGCTTTTTTGGA
GGCCTAGGCTTTTGCAAAAAGCTCCCCGTGGCACGACAGGTTTCCCGACTGGAAAGCGGGCAGTGAGCGC
AACGCAATTAATGTGAGTTAGCTCACTCATTAGGCACCCCAGGCTTTACACTTTATGCTTCCGGCTCGTA
TGTTGTGTGGAATTGTGAGCGGATAACAATTTCACACAGGAAACAGCTATGACATGATTACGAATTTCAC
AAATAAAGCATTTTTTTCACTGCATTCTAGTTGTGGTTTGTCCAAACTCATCAATGTATCTTATCATGTC
TGGATCAACTGGATAACTCAAGCTAACCAAAATCATCCCAAACTTCCCACCCCATACCCTATTACCACTG
CCAATTACCTGTGGTTTCATTTACTCTAAACCTGTGATTCCTCTGAATTATTTTCATTTTAAAGAAATTG
TATTTGTTAAATATGTACTACAAACTTAGTAGTTGGAAGGGCTAATTCACTCCCAAAGAAGACAAGATAT
CCTTGATCTGTGGATCTACCACACACAAGGCTACTTCCCTGATTAGCAGAACTACACACCAGGGCCAGGG
GTCAGATATCCACTGACCTTTGGATGGTGCTACAAGCTAGTACCAGTTGAGCCAGATAAGGTAGAAGAGG
CCAATAAAGGAGAGAACACCAGCTTGTTACACCCTGTGAGCCTGCATGGGATGGATGACCCGGAGAGAGA
AGTGTTAGAGTGGAGGTTTGACAGCCGCCTAGCATTTCATCACGTGGCCCGAGAGCTGCATCCGGAGTAC
TTCAAGAACTGCTGATATCGAGCTTGCTACAAGGGACTTTCCGCTGGGGACTTTCCAGGGAGGCGTGGCC
TGGGCGGGACTGGGGAGTGGCGAGCCCTCAGATCCTGCATATAAGCAGCTGCTTTTTGCCTGTACTGGGT
CTCTCTGGTTAGACCAGATCTGAGCCTGGGAGCTCTCTGGCTAACTAGGGAACCCACTGCTTAAGCCTCA
ATAAAGCTTGCCTTGAGTGCTTCAAGTAGTGTGTGCCCGTCTGTTGTGTGACTCTGGTAACTAGAGATCC
CTCAGACCCTTTTAGTCAGTGTGGAAAATCTCTAGCAGTGGCGCCCGAACAGGGACTTGAAAGCGAAAGG
GAAACCAGAGGAGCTCTCTCGACGCAGGACTCGGCTTGCTGAAGCGCGCACGGCAAGAGGCGAGGGGCGG
CGACTGGTGAGTACGCCAAAAATTTTGACTAGCGGAGGCTAGAAGGAGAGAGATGGGTGCGAGAGCGTCA
GTATTAAGCGGGGGAGAATTAGATCGCGATGGGAAAAAATTCGGTTAAGGCCAGGGGGAAAGAAAAAATA
TAAATTAAAACATATAGTATGGGCAAGCAGGGAGCTAGAACGATTCGCAGTTAATCCTGGCCTGTTAGAA
ACATCAGAAGGCTGTAGACAAATACTGGGACAGCTACAACCATCCCTTCAGACAGGATCAGAAGAACTTA
GATCATTATATAATACAGTAGCAACCCTCTATTGTGTGCATCAAAGGATAGAGATAAAAGACACCAAGGA
AGCTTTAGACAAGATAGAGGAAGAGCAAAACAAAAGTAAGACCACCGCACAGCAAGCGGCCGGCCGCTGA
TCTTCAGACCTGGAGGAGGAGATATGAGGGACAATTGGAGAAGTGAATTATATAAATATAAAGTAGTAAA
AATTGAACCATTAGGAGTAGCACCCACCAAGGCAAAGAGAAGAGTGGTGCAGAGAGAAAAAAGAGCAGTG
GGAATAGGAGCTTTGTTCCTTGGGTTCTTGGGAGCAGCAGGAAGCACTATGGGCGCAGCGTCAATGACGC
TGACGGTACAGGCCAGACAATTATTGTCTGGTATAGTGCAGCAGCAGAACAATTTGCTGAGGGCTATTGA
GGCGCAACAGCATCTGTTGCAACTCACAGTCTGGGGCATCAAGCAGCTCCAGGCAAGAATCCTGGCTGTG
GAAAGATACCTAAAGGATCAACAGCTCCTGGGGATTTGGGGTTGCTCTGGAAAACTCATTTGCACCACTG
CTGTGCCTTGGAATGCTAGTTGGAGTAATAAATCTCTGGAACAGATTTGGAATCACACGACCTGGATGGA
GTGGGACAGAGAAATTAACAATTACACAAGCTTAATACACTCCTTAATTGAAGAATCGCAAAACCAGCAA
GAAAAGAATGAACAAGAATTATTGGAATTAGATAAATGGGCAAGTTTGTGGAATTGGTTTAACATAACAA
ATTGGCTGTGGTATATAAAATTATTCATAATGATAGTAGGAGGCTTGGTAGGTTTAAGAATAGTTTTTGC
TGTACTTTCTATAGTGAATAGAGTTAGGCAGGGATATTCACCATTATCGTTTCAGACCCACCTCCCAACC
CCGAGGGGACCCGACAGGCCCGAAGGAATAGAAGAAGAAGGTGGAGAGAGAGACAGAGACAGATCCATTC
GATTAGTGAACGGATCTCGACGGTATCGCCGAATTCACAAATGGCAGTATTCATCCACAATTTTAAAAGA
AAAGGGGGGATTGGGGGGTACAGTGCAGGGGAAAGAATAGTAGACATAATAGCAACAGACATACAAACTA
AAGAATTACAAAAACAAATTACAAAAATTCAAAATTTTCGGGTTTATTACAGGGACAGCAGAGATCCAGT
TTGGACTAGGATCCTTTACCACTCCCTATCAGTGATAGAGAAAAGTGAAAGTCGAGTTTACCACTCCCTA
TCAGTGATAGAGAAAAGTGAAAGTCGAGTTTACCACTCCCTATCAGTGATAGAGAAAAGTGAAAGTCGAG
TTTACCACTCCCTATCAGTGATAGAGAAAAGTGAAAGTCGAGTTTACCACTCCCTATCAGTGATAGAGAA
AAGTGAAAGTCGAGTTTACCACTCCCTATCAGTGATAGAGAAAAGTGAAAGTCGAGTTTACCACTCCCTA
TCAGTGATAGAGAAAAGTGAAAGTCGAGCTCGGTACCCGGGTCGA
